Addgene plasmid #167407: pMSR:MSMEG_5256:Dendra
Purpose: C-term fluorescent fusion
Depositing lab: Keith Derbyshire & Joseph Wade. Depositing organization: Wadsworth Center, New York State Department of Health. Publication: A Mycobacterial Systems Resource for the Research Community. Judd JA, Canestrari J, Clark R, Joseph A, Lapierre P, Lasek-Nesselquist E, Mir M, Palumbo M, Smith C, Stone M, Upadhyay A, Wirth SE, Dedrick RM, Meier CG, Russell DA, Dills A, Dove E, Kester J, Wolf ID, Zhu J, Rubin ER, Fortune S, Hatfull GF, Gray TA, Wade JT, Derbyshire KM. mBio. 2021 Mar 2;12(2). pii: mBio.02401-20. doi: 10.1128/mBio.02401-20. PubMed 33653882.
Backbone
  Vector backbone: pMSR:Dendra
  Vector type: Bacterial Expression ; Integrating Mycobacterial Expression Vector attL5. T7 expression in E. coli
Growth in bacteria
  Bacterial resistance: Apramycin, 25 μg/mL
  Growth temperature: 37°C
  Growth strain: DH5alpha
  Copy number: High Copy
Gene/Insert
  Gene/Insert name: MSMEG_5256
  Species: M. smegmatis
  Promoter: pmycTetO
  Tag / fusion protein: Gly-Ala Linker/Dendra2/1x Flag Tag (C terminal on insert)
  Cloning method: Ligation Independent Cloning
  Sequencing primers: 5′ TGATAGAGTTTGTCCTCCCTATCAG; 3′ TCCATATGCACCTTGACACG
Resource information
  A portion of this plasmid was derived from a plasmid made by: CP000480.1
Terms and licenses: Academic/Nonprofit Terms; Industry Terms: Not Available to Industry
Depositor comments: 5' cloning site: AseI (destroyed), 3' cloning site: HindIII (not destroyed)
How to cite: pMSR:MSMEG_5256:Dendra was a gift from Keith Derbyshire & Joseph Wade (Addgene plasmid # 167407 ; http://n2t.net/addgene:167407 ; RRID:Addgene_167407)
