[The description below was written by a language model from this plasmid's Addgene catalogue record.]
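Description:
pMSR:MSMEG_5256:Dendra is a bacterial expression plasmid built on the pMSR:Dendra backbone, an integrating mycobacterial vector that targets the L5 phage attachment site so that the cassette is carried as a chromosomal insertion rather than on an episome in mycobacteria. In E. coli it is propagated as a high-copy plasmid under apramycin selection, and the record notes that the vector also supports T7-driven expression in E. coli. The specific origin of replication and the integrase arrangement are not stated, and no feature table is available to confirm the layout of individual elements.

The insert is the Mycobacterium smegmatis open reading frame MSMEG_5256, derived from the reference M. smegmatis genome sequence and introduced by ligation-independent cloning between an AseI site, which was destroyed, and a HindIII site, which is retained. The function of the encoded protein is not given in the record. Expression is driven by the pmycTetO promoter, a mycobacterial promoter carrying tet operator sequences, which normally allows tetracycline-responsive control when a Tet repressor is present; the record does not say whether a repressor is supplied. The gene is fused at its C terminus through a Gly-Ala linker to Dendra2, a green-to-red photoconvertible fluorescent protein, followed by a single FLAG epitope.

The stated purpose is a C-terminal fluorescent fusion. The plasmid belongs to a systematic mycobacterial resource collection, and such a construct is suited to imaging the subcellular localisation of the tagged protein in live mycobacteria, with the FLAG tag offering antibody-based detection or pull-down.
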