>Addgene plasmid #167407 | pMSR:MSMEG_5256:Dendra | depositor partial sequence | sequence record 325235 | partial
ATGGACATCATTCCCCCGCGTCTCAAAGAACCGGCCTACCGGATCTACGAGATGCGGTTGCGCCACGAAT
TGGTGCGGTCCAAAGCCCAACTGCCACGGCACATCGCGGTGCTGTGTGACGGAAATCGCCGCTGGGCGCG
TGACGCAGGTTACGACGACGTCAGCATCGGCTACCGCAAAGGGGCGGCAAAGATCGCCGAGATGCTGCGC
TGGTGTCAGGCCGCCGGGATCGAGATGGCCACGATCTACCTGTTGTCTACCGAGAACCTGCAGCGCGATC
CCGACGAACTCACCGCGCTCATCGAGATCATCACCGACGTCGTCGAGGAGATCTGCGCGCCGTACAACAA
ATGGAGCGTGCGTACCGTCGGCGACCTCGAACTGCTGGGCGACGAACCGGCGCGCCGGCTGCGCGAGGCC
GTCGAGAGCACCACGACCAAAGGCGCCAACTTCCACGTCAACGTCGCCGTCGCCTACGGCGGACGCCAGG
AGATCGTCGACGCGGTCCGCTCGCTGCTGTCCAAGGAACTCGCCAACGGCGCCACGGCCGAACAGCTCAT
CGAGGCCGTCACGGTCGACGGCATCTCCGAGAACCTCTACACCTCGGGTCAGCCGGACCCCGACCTGGTG
ATCCGCACCTCGGGGGAGCAGCGGCTCAGCGGTTTCCTGCTGTGGCAGAGCGCCTATTCGGAGATGTGGT
TCACCGAGGCGTACTGGCCCGCGTTCCGCCGGGTCGACTTCCTGCGCGCGCTGCGCGACTACACCGCAAG
GCACCGGCGCTTCGGCAAG
